>Addgene plasmid #64150 | pMRX-IP-SECFP-Galectin3 | addgene partial sequence | sequence record 109867 | pBABE5 5'-CTTTATCCAGCCCTCAC-3'
TGAGATCTTATATGGGGCACCCCCGCCCCTTGTAAACTTCCCTGAACCCTGACATGACAAGAGTTACTAA
CAGCCCCTCTCTCCAAGCTCACTTACAGGCTCTCTACTTAGTCCAGCACGAAGTCTGGAGACCTCTGGCG
GCAGCCTACCAAGAACAACTGGACCGACCGGTGGTACCTCACCCTTACCGAGTCGGCGACACAGTGTGGG
TCCGCCGACACCAGACTAAGAACCTAGAACCTCGCTGGAAAGGACCTTACACAGTCCTGCTGACCACCCC
CACCGCCCTCAAAGTAGACGGCATCGCAGCTTGGATACACGCCGCCCACGTGAAGGCTGCCGACCCCGGG
GGTGGACCATCCTCTAGACTGCCGGATCCCAGTGTGGTGGTACGGGAATTCCTGCAGGGCCACCATGGTG
AGCAAGGGCGAGGAGCTGTTCACCGGGGTGGTGCCCATCCTGGTCGAGCTGGACGGCGACGTAAACGGCC
ACAGGTTCAGCGTGTCCGGCGAGGGCGAGGGCGATGCCACCTACGGCAAGCTGACCCTGAAGTTCATCTG
CACCACCGGCAAGCTGCCCGTGCCCTGGCCCACCCTCGTGACCACCCTGACCTGGGGCGTGCAGTGCTTC
AGCCGCTACCCCGACCACATGAAGCAGCACGACTTCTTCAAGTCCGCCATGCCCGAAGGCTACGTCCAGG
AGCGTACCATCTTCTTCAAGGACGACGGCAACTACAAGACCCGCGCCGAGGTGAAGTTCGAGGGCGACAC
CCTGGTGAACCGCATCGAGCTGAAGGGCATCGACTTCAAGGAGGACGGCAACATCCTGGGGCACAAGCTG
GAGTACAACTACATCAGCCACAACGTCTATATCACCGCCGACAAGCAGAAGAACGGCATCAAGGCC
