>Addgene plasmid #64150 | pMRX-IP-SECFP-Galectin3 | addgene partial sequence | sequence record 109908 | pCDH-rev 5'-GCATTCCTTTGGCGAGAG-3'
GGCCAGGTTTCCGGGCCCTCACATTGCCAAAAGACGGCAATATGGTGGAAAATAACATATAGACAAACGC
ACACCGGCCTTATTCCAAGCGGCTTCGGCCAGTAACGTTAGGGGGGGGGGCGGAATTTACGTAGCGGCCG
CAATATGCATACCACTTTGTACAAGAAAGCTGGGTCTAGATATCTCGAGTGCGGCCGCTTA
[414 nt withheld, positions 202-615]
CCCAGCAGGGGCGCCATAGGGGCCAGTGGCAGGGTAGGCTCCGGGGGCACTTGGCTGTCCAGAAGATGGG
TAGGCCCCAGGGCCGCTGGGTGGCCCTGGGTAGACTCCAGGTGCAGGTGCTCCGGGATAAGCTCCAGGTG
CTCCAGGGTA
