[The description below was written by a language model from this plasmid's Addgene catalogue record.]
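Description:
pMRX-IP-SECFP-Galectin3 is a retroviral mammalian expression plasmid built on the pMRX-IRES-puro (pMRX-IP) backbone. It is propagated in E. coli under ampicillin selection and serves as a transfer vector for producing recombinant retrovirus, which is then used to deliver the expression cassette into mammalian target cells. Cells that have taken up the cassette can be selected with puromycin. As the backbone name indicates, the puromycin resistance gene sits downstream of an internal ribosome entry site (IRES), an arrangement that normally places the gene of interest and the marker on one bicistronic transcript, so that drug-resistant cells are also likely to express the insert. No feature table accompanies the record, so the promoter driving expression, the bacterial origin of replication, the copy number and the cloning method are not stated.

The payload is human galectin-3 (LGALS3) fused at its N terminus to SECFP, a cyan fluorescent protein variant, giving a fluorescently tagged galectin-3 that can be followed by live or fixed-cell microscopy. Galectin-3 is a cytosolic β-galactoside-binding lectin, and fluorescent fusions of it are widely used as markers of ruptured endomembrane compartments: when a lysosome or endosome membrane is damaged, lumenal glycans become exposed to the cytosol and the diffuse galectin-3 signal gathers into puncta. This fits the associated study, which examined autophagic sequestration of damaged lysosomes. The construct is therefore suited to generating stable, puromycin-selected cell lines expressing a cyan reporter of lysosomal damage, which can be combined with other fluorescent markers in different colour channels.
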