Addgene plasmid #64150: pMRX-IP-SECFP-Galectin3
Purpose: Expression in mammalian cells (production of retrovirus vector)
Depositing lab: Tamotsu Yoshimori. Depositing organization: The University of Osaka. Publication: Autophagy sequesters damaged lysosomes to control lysosomal biogenesis and kidney injury. Maejima I, Takahashi A, Omori H, Kimura T, Takabatake Y, Saitoh T, Yamamoto A, Hamasaki M, Noda T, Isaka Y, Yoshimori T. EMBO J. 2013 Aug 28;32(17):2336-47. doi: 10.1038/emboj.2013.171. Epub 2013 Aug 6. PubMed 23921551.
Backbone
  Vector backbone: pMRX-IRES-puro
  Vector type: Mammalian Expression, Retroviral
  Selectable markers: Puromycin
Growth in bacteria
  Bacterial resistance: Ampicillin, 100 μg/mL
  Growth temperature: 37°C
  Growth strain: DH5alpha
  Copy number: Unknown
Gene/Insert
  Gene/Insert name: Galectin3 (alt name: LGALS3)
  Species: H. sapiens (human)
  Entrez Gene: LGALS3 (a.k.a. CBP35, GAL3, GALBP, GALIG, L31, LGALS2, MAC2)
  Tag / fusion protein: SECFP (N terminal on insert)
  Cloning method: Unknown
  Sequencing primers: 5′ N/A
Terms and licenses: Academic/Nonprofit Terms; Industry Terms: Not Available to Industry
Depositor comments: The pMRX-IP vector was kindly provided by Dr. Shoji Yamaoka (Tokyo Medical and Dental University, Tokyo, Japan) (Saitoh et al., J. Biol. Chem. 278, 36005-36012, 2003).
How to cite: pMRX-IP-SECFP-Galectin3 was a gift from Tamotsu Yoshimori (Addgene plasmid # 64150 ; http://n2t.net/addgene:64150 ; RRID:Addgene_64150)
